>Addgene plasmid #1335 | pUSti1 | addgene partial sequence | sequence record 16507 | T3 5'-GCAATTAACCCTCACTAAAGG-3'
GGGNCGGGCCCCCCTCGAGGTCGACGGTATCGATAAGCTTGATATCGAATTCTCATGTTTGACAGCTTAT
CATCGATAAGCTTGGCTGCAGGTCGAGTTTATCATTATCAATACTGCCATTTCAAAGAATACGTAAATAA
TTAATAGTAGTGATTTTCCTAACTTTATTTAGTCAAAAAATTAGCCTTTTAATTCTGCTGTAACCCGTAC
ATGCCCAAAATAGGGGGCGGGTTACACAGAATATATAACATCGTAGGTGTCTGGGTGAACAGTTTATTCC
TGGCATCCACTAAATATAATGGAGCCCGCTTTTTAAGCTGGCATCCAGAAAAAAAAAGAATCCCAGCACC
AAAATATTGTTTTCTTCACCAACCATCAGTTCATAGGTCCATTCTCTTAGCGCAACTACAGAGAACAGGG
GCACAAACAGGCAAAAAACGGGCACAACCTCAATGGAGTGATGCAACCTGCCTGGAGTAAATGATGACAC
AAGGCAATTGACCCACGCATGTATCTATCTCATTTTCTTACACCTTCTATTACCTTCTGCTCTCTCTGAT
TTGGAAAAAGCTGAAAAAAAAGGTTGAAACCAGTTCCCTGAAATTCCCTGCAATNAAAAAGGGNNNCNNN
NANAGGGNGNGGTTTNNNNGNNNNNAANTTCTCNCACNCNNAAANNCTCTTTAAGNNNTTNTTTTNTAAA
AAACACANATTNTTCGCGACCCTATNCTGCGGGGCTCTGGGAGATGGGGTNGGAAATAAAAAACAAAAAA
TCNNTCCCCCCCTCNTCCTCTTAGAAACANCCTNTATAGATGNCNTNATTTTGN
