>Addgene plasmid #1335 | pUSti1 | addgene partial sequence | sequence record 16508 | T7 5'-TAATACGACTCACTATAGGG-3'
CCGCGGGGCGGCCGCTCTAGAATTCAGATAATAAAGTTATATTTCGTATTATTTTTAGCGGCCAGTCCGG
ATGATACCAGCAGCGATCAACGTCTGAATCTTTTTGAATACTTCTGGATTTTTCATGTGTTCTTGTAAAG
CAGCGGGATTCTGTTGGGCCTGCTGCAAAATACTTTGCATAACAGGATCTTGCATGATCGCAGCCACTTC
AGGATCTTTCATGGCCCTTTGATAGGTTTCTTCTGGGGTTTCGTTACTGGTACCAGGTTGGAATCTTTGT
TGGCTTGCCTTGTAGTACAGTTGATCAATTTCCCTTGCACTAGAACCATTATTCACTTCAGCATCTTTGG
TTCTGGCCGCATCTAGTGTTTCCAAAGCGGAAGCATATTCTTTAACAGCAATTTGTGCGGTGGCCTTTCT
GATATAAGCTCTCACGAAATTTGGATCTTTTTCAATGGCTTTGTTACAATCTGCGATAGCTTCAGGGAAA
GACATTAACTTCGCTAGTGCAGCAGCTCTATTAGAATATCCTCTAGCATCTTCAGGTGCCCTTTTGATCA
TTTCAGTGTAAGCCTTAACAGCATTCGGCCAATCACTCTTGGTAAAATATTCCTTACCTTCAAGACGGGC
TTCCNCCNCCNTTTCCAGGGTTAACATACGCCTCCGCCTCAGCTTTCTTCAATTCTTTTTCAGCATTCCT
TAACTTGGTCAAAATGTCAGCAGTACGATGTCNGGCNATGATTTTGGTAGTATCNATAGTTTCTTCANGT
CNCCAATTGNGANAGGCATTACCANACGCGCAA
