[The description below was written by a language model from this plasmid's Addgene catalogue record.]
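Description:
pUSti1 is a yeast expression plasmid carrying the full-length STI1 gene (YOR027W) of Saccharomyces cerevisiae, an insert of about 2 kb, in the pUGPD backbone of roughly 5 kb. pUGPD is described as pRS316 fitted with the GPD promoter, itself derived from pBluescript. It is therefore an E. coli–yeast shuttle vector. In bacteria it is selected with ampicillin. In yeast it is maintained as a centromeric (CEN) plasmid, which keeps copy number low and stable, and is selected through the URA3 auxotrophic marker in ura3 hosts. The catalogue also lists the plasmid as low copy.

The insert was introduced by restriction enzyme cloning. The backbone supplies the GPD promoter, a strong constitutive glycolytic promoter commonly used to drive expression in yeast. The record does not explicitly say how the insert is arranged relative to that promoter or whether any native STI1 flanking sequence is included. The depositor notes that Sti1 is produced at a level comparable to that of the endogenous gene. No epitope tags, reporters or fusion partners are recorded, and no feature table is available to confirm the individual elements.

Sti1 (p60) is a cochaperone of Hsp90, and the plasmid comes from work analysing Sti1 function in vivo. Given near-native expression from a single-copy-type vector, it suits supplying wild-type Sti1 in yeast, for example for complementation of sti1 mutant strains or as a wild-type reference in studies of the Hsp90 chaperone pathway. The record does not spell out specific applications.
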