Addgene plasmid #1335: pUSti1
Depositing lab: Susan Lindquist. Depositing organization: Whitehead Institute for Biomedical Research. Publication: In vivo analysis of the Hsp90 cochaperone Sti1 (p60). Chang HC, Nathan DF, Lindquist S. Mol Cell Biol 1997 Jan;17(1):318-25. PubMed 8972212.
Backbone
  Vector backbone: pUGPD (pRS316 carrying GPD promoter, based on pBluescript)
  Backbone size w/o insert (bp): 5000
  Vector type: Yeast Expression
Growth in bacteria
  Bacterial resistance: Ampicillin, 100 μg/mL
  Growth temperature: 37°C
  Growth strain: DH5alpha
  Copy number: Low Copy
Gene/Insert
  Gene/Insert name: Sti1
  Species: S. cerevisiae (budding yeast)
  Insert size (bp): 2000
  Entrez Gene: STI1 (a.k.a. YOR027W)
  Cloning method: Restriction Enzyme
  Sequencing primers: 5′ n/a; 3′ n/a
Terms and licenses: Academic/Nonprofit Terms; Industry Terms: Not Available to Industry
Depositor comments: Plasmid maintained in DH5alpha, CEN and selectable URA3 marker. Full-length Sti1 gene, expressed at level comparable to the endogenous gene.
How to cite: pUSti1 was a gift from Susan Lindquist (Addgene plasmid # 1335 ; http://n2t.net/addgene:1335 ; RRID:Addgene_1335)
